>Addgene plasmid #45579 | pCVL.SFFV.Kozak.HA.NLS.Y2AniK227M.IRES.BFP | depositor full sequence | sequence record 67842 | pCVL.SFFV.Kozak.HA.NLS.Y2AniK227M.IRES.BFP sequence 7671 bps
GACGTCAATGTAGTCTTATGCAATACTCTTGTAGTCTTGCAACATGGTAACGATGAGTTAGCAACATGCC
TTACAAGGAGAGAAAAAGCACCGTGCATGCCGATTGGTGGAAGTAAGGTGGTACGATCGTGCCTTATTAG
GAAGGCAACAGACGGGTCTGACATGGATTGGACGAACCACTGAATTGCCGCATTGCAGAGATATTGTATT
TAAGTGCCTAGCTCGATACATAAACGGGTCTCTCTGGTTAGACCAGATCTGAGCCTGGGAGCTCTCTGGC
TAACTAGGGAACCCACTGCTTAAGCCTCAATAAAGCTTGCCTTGAGTGCTTCAAGTAGTGTGTGCCCGTC
TGTTGTGTGACTCTGGTAACTAGAGATCCCTCAGACCCTTTTAGTCAGTGTGGAAAATCTCTAGCAGTGG
CGCCCGAACAGGGACTTGAAAGCGAAAGGGAAACCAGAGGAGCTCTCTCGACGCAGGACTCGGCTTGCTG
AAGCGCGCACGGCAAGAGGCGAGGGGCGGCGACTGGTGAGTACGCCAAAAATTTTGACTAGCGGAGGCTA
GAAGGAGAGAGATGGGTGCGAGAGCGTCAGTATTAAGCGGGGGAGAATTAGATCGCGATGGGAAAAAATT
CGGTTAAGGCCAGGGGGAAAGAAAAAATATAAATTAAAACATATAGTATGGGCAAGCAGGGAGCTAGAAC
GATTCGCAGTTAATCCTGGCCTGTTAGAAACATCAGAAGGCTGTAGACAAATACTGGGACAGCTACAACC
ATCCCTTCAGACAGGATCAGAAGAACTTAGATCATTATATAATACAGTAGCAACCCTCTATTGTGTGCAT
CAAAGGATAGAGATAAAAGACACCAAGGAAGCTTTAGACAAGATAGAGGAAGAGCAAAACAAAAGTAAGA
CCACCGCACAGCAAGCGGCCCTGATCTTCAGACCTGGAGGAGGAGATATGAGGGACAATTGGAGAAGTGA
ATTATATAAATATAAAGTAGTAAAAATTGAACCATTAGGAGTAGCACCCACCAAGGCAAAGAGAAGAGTG
GTGCAGAGAGAAAAAAGAGCAGTGGGAATAGGAGCTTTGTTCCTTGGGTTCTTGGGAGCAGCAGGAAGCA
CTATGGGCGCAGCGTCAATGACGCTGACGGTACAGGCCAGACAATTATTGTCTGGTATAGTGCAGCAGCA
GAACAATTTGCTGAGGGCTATTGAGGCGCAACAGCATCTGTTGCAACTCACAGTCTGGGGCATCAAGCAG
CTCCAGGCAAGAATCCTGGCTGTGGAAAGATACCTAAAGGATCAACAGCTCCTGGGGATTTGGGGTTGCT
CTGGAAAACTCATTTGCACCACTGCTGTGCCTTGGAATGCTAGTTGGAGTAATGAATCTCTGGAACAGAT
TTGGAATCACACGACCTGGATGGAGTGGGACAGAGAAATTAACAATTACACAAGCTTAATACACTCCTTA
ATTGAAGAATCGCAAAACCAGCAAGAAAAGAATGAACAAGAATTATTGGAATTAGATAAATGGGCAAGTT
TGTGGAATTGGTTTAACATAACAAATTGGCTGTGGTATATAAAATTATTCATAATGATAGTAGGAGGCTT
GGTAGGTTTAAGAATAGTTTTTGCTGTACTTTCTATAGTGAATAGAGTTAGGCAGGGATATTCACCATTA
TCGTTTCAGACCCACCTCCCAACCCCGAGGGGACCCGACAGGCCCGAAGGAATAGAAGAAGAAGGTGGAG
AGAGAGACAGAGACAGATCCATTCGATTAGTGAACGGATCTCGACGGTATCGGTTAACTTTTAAAAGAAA
AGGGGGGATTGGGGGGTACAGTGCAGGGGAAAGAATAGTAGACATAATAGCAACAGACATACAAACTAAA
GAATTACAAAAACAAATTACAAAAATTCAAAATTTTATCGATTACGCGTCACGTGCTAGCTGCAGTAACG
CCATTTTGCAAGGCATGGAAAAATACCAAACCAAGAATAGAGAAGTTCAGATCAAGGGCGGGTACATGAA
AATAGCTAACGTTGGGCCAAACAGGATATCTGCGGTGAGCAGTTTCGGCCCCGGCCCGGGGCCAAGAACA
GATGGTCACCGCAGTTTCGGCCCCGGCCCGAGGCCAAGAACAGATGGTCCCCAGATATGGCCCAACCCTC
AGCAGTTTCTTAAGACCCATCAGATGTTTCCAGGCTCCCCCAAGGACCTGAAATGACCCTGCGCCTTATT
TGAATTAACCAATCAGCCTGCTTCTCGCTTCTGTTCGCGCGCTTCTGCTTCCCGAGCTCTATAAAAGAGC
TCACAACCCCTCACTCGGCGCGCCAGTCCTCCGACAGACTGAGTCGCCCGCTCGAGCCGCCACCATGGGA
TATCCATACGATGTCCCAGATTATGCGCCACCTAAGAAGAAACGCAAAGTCGAATTCGGGAGCGATCTGA
CCTACGCCTATCTGGTGGGCCTGTACGAGGGCGACGGATATTTTTCCATCACTAAAAAGGGCAAGTACCT
GACCTATGAGCTGGGAATTGAACTGTCTATCAAGGATGTGCAGCTGATCTACAAGATCAAGAAGATCCTG
GGGATCGGCATTGTGAGCTTCAGGAAGAGAAACGAGATTGAAATGGTGGCCCTGAGGATCAGGGATAAGA
ATCACCTGAAATCTAAGATTCTGCCCATCTTCGAGAAGTATCCTATGTTTAGTAACAAACAGTACGACTA
TCTGAGGTTTAGAAATGCTCTGCTGAGCGGCATCATCTACCTGGAGGATCTGCCAGACTATACCCGGTCC
GACGAGCCCCTGAACAGCATCGAATCCATCATTAATACATCTTACTTCAGTGCCTGGCTGGTGGGCTTCA
TCGAGGCTGAAGGGTGCTTCTCTGTGTACAAACTGAACAAGGACGATGACTATCTGATTGCCAGTTTTGA
TATCGCTCAGAGGGATGGAGACATCCTGATTAGCGCCATCAGAAAGTACCTGTCCTTCACCACAAAGGTG
TATCTGGACAAAACAAATTGTAGCAAACTGAAGGTCACTAGCGTGCGCTCCGTGGAGAACATCATTAAGT
TCCTGCAGAATGCTCCTGTGAAACTGCTGGGCAACATGAAGCTGCAGTACAAACTGTGGCTGAAGCAGCT
GCGGAAAATCTCTCGCTACAGTGAAAAAATCAAGATTCCATCCAATTATTAGCCTGCAGGTCGAGCATGC
ATCTAGGGCGGCCAATTCCGCCCCTCTCCCTCCCCCCCCCCTAACGTTACTGGCCGAAGCCGCTTGGAAT
AAGGCCGGTGTGCGTTTGTCTATATGTGATTTTCCACCATATTGCCGTCTTTTGGCAATGTGAGGGCCCG
GAAACCTGGCCCTGTCTTCTTGACGAGCATTCCTAGGGGTCTTTCCCCTCTCGCCAAAGGAATGCAAGGT
CTGTTGAATGTCGTGAAGGAAGCAGTTCCTCTGGAAGCTTCTTGAAGACAAACAACGTCTGTAGCGACCC
TTTGCAGGCAGCGGAACCCCCCACCTGGCGACAGGTGCCTCTGCGGCCAAAAGCCACGTGTATAAGATAC
ACCTGCAAAGGCGGCACAACCCCAGTGCCACGTTGTGAGTTGGATAGTTGTGGAAAGAGTCAAATGGCTC
TCCTCAAGCGTATTCAACAAGGGGCTGAAGGATGCCCAGAAGGTACCCCATTGTATGGGATCTGATCTGG
GGCCTCGGTGCACATGCTTTACATGTGTTTAGTCGAGGTTAAAAAAACGTCTAGGCCCCCCGAACCACGG
GGACGTGGTTTTCCTTTGAAAAACACGATGATAAGCTTGCCACAACCCTTACCGGTCGCCACCATGAGCG
AGCTGATTAAGGAGAACATGCACATGAAGCTGTACATGGAGGGCACCGTGGACAACCATCACTTCAAGTG
CACATCCGAGGGCGAAGGCAAGCCCTACGAGGGCACCCAGACCATGAGAATCAAGGTGGTCGAGGGCGGC
CCTCTCCCCTTCGCCTTCGACATCCTGGCTACTAGCTTCCTCTACGGCAGCAAGACCTTCATCAACCACA
CCCAGGGCATCCCCGACTTCTTCAAGCAGTCCTTCCCTGAGGGCTTCACATGGGAGAGAGTCACCACATA
CGAAGACGGGGGCGTGCTGACCGCTACCCAGGACACCAGCCTCCAGGACGGCTGCCTCATCTACAACGTC
AAGATCAGAGGGGTGAACTTCACATCCAACGGCCCTGTGATGCAGAAGAAAACACTCGGCTGGGAGGCCT
TCACCGAGACGCTGTACCCCGCTGACGGCGGCCTGGAAGGCAGAAACGACATGGCCCTGAAGCTCGTGGG
CGGGAGCCATCTGATCGCAAACATCAAGACCACATATAGATCCAAGAAACCCGCTAAGAACCTCAAGATG
CCTGGCGTCTACTATGTGGACTACAGACTGGAAAGAATCAAGGAGGCCAACAACGAGACCTACGTCGAGC
AGCACGAGGTGGCAGTGGCCAGATACTGCGACCTCCCTAGCAAACTGGGGCACAAGCTTAATTGATTCTA
GAGTCGACCGAGCATCTTACCGCCATTTATACCCATATTTGTTCTGTTTTTCTTGATTTGGGTATACATT
TAAATGTTAATAGAACAAAATGGTGGGGCAATCATTTACATTTTTAGGGATATGTAATTACTAGTTCAGG
TGTATTGCCACAAGACAAACATGTTAAGAAACTTTCCCGTTATTTACGCTCTGTTCCTGTTAATCAACCT
CTGGATTACAAAATTTGTGAAAGATTGACTGATATTCTTAACTATGTTGCTCCTTTTACGCTGTGTGGAT
ATGCTGCTTTATAGCCTCTGTATCTAGCTATTGCTTCCCGTACGGCTTTCGTTTTCTCCTCCTTGTATAA
ATCCTGGTTGCTGTCTCTTTTAGAGGAGTTGTGGCCCGTTGTCCGTCAACGTGGCGTGGTGTGCTCTGTG
TTTGCTGACGCAACCCCCACTGGCTGGGGCATTGCCACCACCTGTCAACTCCTTTCTGGGACTTTCGCTT
TCCCCCTCCCGATCGCCACGGCAGAACTCATCGCCGCCTGCCTTGCCCGCTGCTGGACAGGGGCTAGGTT
GCTGGGCACTGATAATTCCGTGGTGTTGTCATCGGTACCTTTTTAAAAGAAAAGGGGGGACTGGAAGGGC
TAATTCACTCCCAACGAAGACAAGATATCATAACTTCGTATAGCATACATTATACGAAGTTATAATTTAT
TTGTGAAATTTGTGATGCTATTGCTTTATTTGTAACCATATGTTTATTTGTGAAATTTGTGATGCTATTG
CTTTATTTGTAACCATTGCTTTTTGCTTGTACTGGGTCTCTCTGGTTAGACCAGATCTGAGCCTGGGAGC
TCTCTGGCTAACTAGGGAACCCACTGCTTAAGCCTCAATAAAGCTTGCCTCGACCAGCCTCGACTGTGCC
TTCTAGTTGCCAGCCATCTGTTGTTTGCCCCTCCCCCGTGCCTTCCTTGACCCTGGAAGGTGCCACTCCC
ACTGTCCTTTCCTAATAAAATGAGGAAATTGCATCGCATTGTCTGAGTAGGTGTCATTCTATTCTGGGGG
GTGGGGTGGGGCAGGACAGCAAGGGGGAGGATTGGGAAGACAATAGCAGGCATGCTGGGGATGCGGTGGG
CTCTATGGCCTGCAGCTGCATTAATGAATCGGCCAACGCGCGGGGAGAGGCGGTTTGCGTATTGGGCGCT
CTTCCGCTTCCTCGCTCACTGACTCGCTGCGCTCGGTCGTTCGGCTGCGGCGAGCGGTATCAGCTCACTC
AAAGGCGGTAATACGGTTATCCACAGAATCAGGGGATAACGCAGGAAAGAACATGTGAGCAAAAGGCCAG
CAAAAGGCCAGGAACCGTAAAAAGGCCGCGTTGCTGGCGTTTTTCCATAGGCTCCGCCCCCCTGACGAGC
ATCACAAAAATCGACGCTCAAGTCAGAGGTGGCGAAACCCGACAGGACTATAAAGATACCAGGCGTTTCC
CCCTGGAAGCTCCCTCGTGCGCTCTCCTGTTCCGACCCTGCCGCTTACCGGATACCTGTCCGCCTTTCTC
CCTTCGGGAAGCGTGGCGCTTTCTCATAGCTCACGCTGTAGGTATCTCAGTTCGGTGTAGGTCGTTCGCT
CCAAGCTGGGCTGTGTGCACGAACCCCCCGTTCAGCCCGACCGCTGCGCCTTATCCGGTAACTATCGTCT
TGAGTCCAACCCGGTAAGACACGACTTATCGCCACTGGCAGCAGCCACTGGTAACAGGATTAGCAGAGCG
AGGTATGTAGGCGGTGCTACAGAGTTCTTGAAGTGGTGGCCTAACTACGGCTACACTAGAAGGACAGTAT
TTGGTATCTGCGCTCTGCTGAAGCCAGTTACCTTCGGAAAAAGAGTTGGTAGCTCTTGATCCGGCAAACA
AACCACCGCTGGTAGCGGTGGTTTTTTTGTTTGCAAGCAGCAGATTACGCGCAGAAAAAAAGGATCTCAA
GAAGATCCTTTGATCTTTTCTACGGGGTCTGACGCTCAGTGGAACGAAAACTCACGTTAAGGGATTTTGG
TCATGAGATTATCAAAAAGGATCTTCACCTAGATCCTTTTAAATTAAAAATGAAGTTTTAAATCAATCTA
AAGTATATATGAGTAAACTTGGTCTGACAGTTACCAATGCTTAATCAGTGAGGCACCTATCTCAGCGATC
TGTCTATTTCGTTCATCCATAGTTGCCTGACTCCCCGTCGTGTAGATAACTACGATACGGGAGGGCTTAC
CATCTGGCCCCAGTGCTGCAATGATACCGCGAGACCCACGCTCACCGGCTCCAGATTTATCAGCAATAAA
CCAGCCAGCCGGAAGGGCCGAGCGCAGAAGTGGTCCTGCAACTTTATCCGCCTCCATCCAGTCTATTAAT
TGTTGCCGGGAAGCTAGAGTAAGTAGTTCGCCAGTTAATAGTTTGCGCAACGTTGTTGCCATTGCTACAG
GCATCGTGGTGTCACGCTCGTCGTTTGGTATGGCTTCATTCAGCTCCGGTTCCCAACGATCAAGGCGAGT
TACATGATCCCCCATGTTGTGCAAAAAAGCGGTTAGCTCCTTCGGTCCTCCGATCGTTGTCAGAAGTAAG
TTGGCCGCAGTGTTATCACTCATGGTTATGGCAGCACTGCATAATTCTCTTACTGTCATGCCATCCGTAA
GATGCTTTTCTGTGACTGGTGAGTACTCAACCAAGTCATTCTGAGAATAGTGTATGCGGCGACCGAGTTG
CTCTTGCCCGGCGTCAATACGGGATAATACCGCGCCACATAGCAGAACTTTAAAAGTGCTCATCATTGGA
AAACGTTCTTCGGGGCGAAAACTCTCAAGGATCTTACCGCTGTTGAGATCCAGTTCGATGTAACCCACTC
GTGCACCCAACTGATCTTCAGCATCTTTTACTTTCACCAGCGTTTCTGGGTGAGCAAAAACAGGAAGGCA
AAATGCCGCAAAAAAGGGAATAAGGGCGACACGGAAATGTTGAATACTCATACTCTTCCTTTTTCAATAT
TATTGAAGCATTTATCAGGGTTATTGTCTCATGAGCGGATACATATTTGAATGTATTTAGAAAAATAAAC
AAATAGGGGTTCCGCGCACATTTCCCCGAAAAGTGCCACCT
Features (pLannotate 1.2.2; 24 found; start..end, strand, type, name):
      9..235     +  promoter       RSV promoter: Rous sarcoma virus enhancer/promoter
    236..416     +  LTR            5' LTR (truncated): truncated 5' long terminal repeat (LTR) from HIV-1
    463..588     +  misc_feature   HIV-1 Ψ: packaging signal of human immunodeficiency virus type 1
    572..910     +  CDS            HIV-1 gag (fragment): gag protein from human immunodeficiency virus 1; gag
   1080..1313    +  misc_feature   RRE: The Rev response element (RRE) of HIV-1 allows for Rev-dependent mRNA export from the nucleus to the cytoplasm.
   1690..1790    +  CDS            Rev (fragment): human immunodeficiency virus 1 (HIV-1) Rev protein; rev; enhances nuclear export of unspliced and incompletely spliced viral mRNAs
   1809..1926    +  misc_feature   cPPT/CTS: central polypurine tract and central termination sequence of HIV-1
   1955..2356    +  promoter       SFFV promoter: spleen focus-forming virus long terminal repeat (LTR) promoter
   2444..3199    +  CDS            I-AniI (fragment): ANI1_EMEND - Experimental evidence at protein level: Swiss-Prot protein existence level 1. Mitochondrial DNA endonuclease and mRNA maturase involved in intron homing and required for splicing of the cytochrome b (cobA) gene intron, containing its own coding sequence. The protein stimulates the intrinsic ribozyme activity of the intron through binding to and stabilizing specific secondary and tertiary structure elements in the RNA. As an endonuclease it introduces a specific double-strand break at the junction of the two exons the cobA gene and thus mediates the insertion of an intron, containi
   3352..3814    +  misc_feature   IRES: internal ribosome entry site (IRES) of the encephalomyocarditis virus (EMCV)
   3844..4542    +  CDS            TagBFP: TagBFP is a basic (constitutively fluorescent) blue fluorescent protein published in 2008, derived from Entacmaea quadricolor. It is reported to be a very rapidly-maturing monomer with very low acid sensitivity.
   4561..4620    +  CDS            S (fragment): HBSAG_WHV6 - Experimental evidence at transcript level: Swiss-Prot protein existence level 2. The middle envelope protein plays an important role in the budding of the virion. It is involved in the induction of budding in a nucleocapsid independent way. In this process the majority of envelope proteins bud to form subviral lipoprotein particles of 22 nm of diameter that do not contain a nucleocapsid (By similarity). From Woodchuck hepatitis B virus (isolate w64/pWS23) (WHV).
   4752..5140    +  misc_feature   WPRE: woodchuck hepatitis virus posttranscriptional regulatory element
   5151..5170    +  misc_feature   cPPT/CTS (fragment): central polypurine tract and central termination sequence of HIV-1
   5172..5206    +  LTR            3' LTR (ΔU3) (fragment): self-inactivating 3' long terminal repeat (LTR) from HIV-1
   5210..5243    +  protein_bind   loxP: Cre-mediated recombination occurs in the 8-bp core sequence (GCATACAT). Cre recombinase
   5246..5289    -  polyA_signal   SV40 poly(A) signal (fragment): SV40 polyadenylation signal
   5293..5337    -  polyA_signal   SV40 poly(A) signal (fragment): SV40 polyadenylation signal
   5353..5413    +  ncRNA          mir-TAR: Accession: RF00250 - Trans-activation response element (TAR)
   5454..5678    +  polyA_signal   bGH poly(A) signal: bovine growth hormone polyadenylation signal
   5683..5739    -  CDS            lacI (fragment): lac repressor; lacI; The lac repressor binds to the lac operator to inhibit transcription in E. coli. This inhibition can be relieved by adding lactose or isopropyl-β-D-thiogalactopyranoside (IPTG).
   5922..6510    -  rep_origin     ori: high-copy-number ColE1/pMB1/pBR322/pUC origin of replication
   6681..7541    -  CDS            AmpR: β-lactamase; bla; confers resistance to ampicillin, carbenicillin, and related antibiotics
   7542..7646    -  promoter       AmpR promoter: bla
