[The description below was written by a language model from this plasmid's Addgene catalogue record and pLannotate feature annotations shown in this document.]
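Description:
pCVL.SFFV.Kozak.HA.NLS.Y2AniK227M.IRES.BFP is a 7.7 kb HIV-1-derived lentiviral transfer plasmid built on the pCVL backbone for expression in mammalian cells, either by direct transfection or after packaging into lentiviral particles. It is maintained in E. coli through a high-copy ColE1/pUC-type origin and selected with ampicillin via the β-lactamase gene. The viral portion has a third-generation layout. An RSV promoter replaces the U3 region upstream of a truncated 5' LTR, so genomic RNA is produced without Tat. This is followed by the Ψ packaging signal with a partial gag sequence, the Rev response element for nuclear export of the unspliced genome, and the cPPT/CTS, which aids nuclear import of the reverse-transcribed DNA. At the 3' end sits a self-inactivating ΔU3 LTR, annotated only in fragments and carrying a loxP site, followed by a bGH polyadenylation signal.

The internal cassette is driven by the spleen focus-forming virus (SFFV) LTR promoter, which is strongly active in many mammalian cell types, including haematopoietic cells. A Kozak sequence leads into an N-terminal HA epitope tag and nuclear localisation signal fused to a mammalian codon-optimised Y2 variant of the I-AniI LAGLIDADG homing endonuclease. This variant carries the K227M substitution, which converts the enzyme from a double-strand cutter into a nickase. An EMCV IRES downstream allows TagBFP to be translated from the same transcript, so blue fluorescence marks the cells expressing the nickase. A WPRE enhances transcript stability and expression. According to the record, the plasmid is used to deliver the nickase with a BFP tracker, in the context of fluorescent reporter assays that monitor which DNA repair pathways act at endonuclease-induced lesions.
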