Addgene plasmid #45579: pCVL.SFFV.Kozak.HA.NLS.Y2AniK227M.IRES.BFP
Purpose: Expresses K227M nickase variant of I-Ani I nuclease in mammalian cells with BFP tracker
Depositing lab: Andrew Scharenberg. Depositing organization: Seattle Children's Hospital and Research Institute. Publication: Novel fluorescent genome editing reporters for monitoring DNA repair pathway utilization at endonuclease-induced breaks. Kuhar R, Gwiazda KS, Humbert O, Mandt T, Pangallo J, Brault M, Khan I, Maizels N, Rawlings DJ, Scharenberg AM, Certo MT. Nucleic Acids Res. 2013 Oct 10. 10.1093/nar/gkt872 PubMed 24121685.
Backbone
  Vector backbone: pCVL
  Backbone size w/o insert (bp): 5071
  Total vector size (bp): 7671
  Vector type: Mammalian Expression, Lentiviral
Growth in bacteria
  Bacterial resistance: Ampicillin, 100 μg/mL
  Growth temperature: 37°C
  Growth strain: NEB Stable
  Copy number: High Copy
Gene/Insert
  Gene/Insert name: coY2 Ani K227M (alt name: Y2 Ani Nickase)
  Insert size (bp): 762
  Mutation: co indicates codon optimization for mammalian expression. K227M mutation confers nickase activity
  Promoter: SFFV
  Tag / fusion protein: HA (N terminal on backbone); NLS (N terminal on backbone); IRES BFP (C terminal on insert)
  Cloning method: Unknown
  Sequencing primers: 5′ SFFVpro-F (CTTCTGCTTCCCGAGCTCTA)
Terms and licenses: Academic/Nonprofit Terms; Industry Terms: Not Available to Industry
How to cite: pCVL.SFFV.Kozak.HA.NLS.Y2AniK227M.IRES.BFP was a gift from Andrew Scharenberg (Addgene plasmid # 45579 ; http://n2t.net/addgene:45579 ; RRID:Addgene_45579)
