>Addgene plasmid #45579 | pCVL.SFFV.Kozak.HA.NLS.Y2AniK227M.IRES.BFP | addgene partial sequence | sequence record 69266 | SFFVpro-F 5'-CTTCTGCTTCCCGAGCTCTA-3'
CCCTCACTCGGCGCGCCAGTCCTCCGACAGACTGAGTCGCCCGCTCGAGCCGCCACCATGGGATATCCAT
ACGATGTCCCAGATTATGCGCCACCTAAGAAGAAACGCAAAGTCGAATTCGGCAGCGATCTGACCTACGC
CTATCTGGTGGGCCTGTACGAGGGCGACGGATATTTTTCCATCACTAAAAAGGGCAAGTACCTGACCTAT
GAGCTGGGAATTGAACTGTCTATCAAGGATGTGCAGCTGATCTACAAGATCAAGAAGATCCTGGGGATCG
GCATTGTGAGCTTCAGGAAGAGAAACGAGATTGAAATGGTGGCCCTGAGGATCAGGGATAAGAATCACCT
GAAATCTAAGATTCTGCCCATCTTCGAGAAGTATCCTATGTTTAGTAACAAACAGTACGACTATCTGAGG
TTTAGAAATGCTCTGCTGAGCGGCATCATCTACCTGGAGGATCTGCCAGACTATACCCGGTCCGACGAGC
CCCTGAACAGCATCGAATCCATCATTAATACATCTTACTTCAGTGCCTGGCTGGTGGGCTTCATCGAGGC
TGAAGGGTGCTTCTCTGTGTACAAACTGAACAAGGACGATGACTATCTGATTGCCAGTTTTGATATCGCT
CAGAGGGATGGAGACATCCTGATTAGCGCCATCAGAAAGTACCTGTCCTTCACCACAAAGGTGTATCTGG
ACAAAACAAATTGTAGCAAACTGAAGGTCACTAGCGTGCGCTCCGTGGAGAACATCATTAAGTTCCTGCA
GAATGCTCCTGTGAAACTGCTGGGCAACATGAAGCTGCAGTACAAACTGTGGCTGAAGCAGCTGCGGAAA
ATCTCTCGCTACAGTGAAAAAATCAAGATTCCATCCAATTATTAACCTGCAGGTCGAGCATGCATCTAG
