>Addgene plasmid #45579 | pCVL.SFFV.Kozak.HA.NLS.Y2AniK227M.IRES.BFP | addgene partial sequence | sequence record 69268 | IRES-F 5'-TGGCTCTCCTCAAGCGTATT-3'
GGCTGAAGGATGCCCAGAAGGTACCCCATTGTATGGGATCTGATCTGGGGCCTCGGTGCACATGCTTTAC
ATGTGTTTAGTCGAGGTTAAAAAAACGTCTAGGCCCCCCGAACCACGGGGACGTGGTTTTCCTTTGAAAA
ACACGATGATAAGCTTGCCACAACCCTTACCGGTCGCCACCATGAGCGAGCTGATTAAGGAGAACATGCA
CATGAAGCTGTACATGGAGGGCACCGTGGACAACCATCACTTCAAGTGCACATCCGAGGGCGAAGGCAAG
CCCTACGAGGGCACCCAGACCATGAGAATCAAGGTGGTCGAGGGCGGCCCTCTCCCCTTCGCCTTCGACA
TCCTGGCTACTAGCTTCCTCTACGGCAGCAAGACCTTCATCAACCACACCCAGGGCATCCCCGACTTCTT
CAAGCAGTCCTTCCCTGAGGGCTTCACATGGGAGAGAGTCACCACATACGAAGACGGGGGCGTGCTGACC
GCTACCCAGGACACCAGCCTCCAGGACGGCTGCCTCATCTACAACGTCAAGATCAGAGGGGTGAACTTCA
CATCCAACGGCCCTGTGATGCAGAAGAAAACACTCGGCTGGGAGGCCTTCACCGAGACGCTGTACCCCGC
TGACGGCGGCCTGGAAGGCAGAAACGACATGGCCCTGAAGCTCGTGGGCGGGAGCCATCTGATCGCAAAC
ATCAAGACCACATATAGATCCAAGAAACCCGCTAAGAACCTCAAGATGCCTGGCGTCTACTATGTGGACT
ACAGACTGGAAAGAATCAAGGAGGCCAACAACGAGACCTACGTCGAGCAGCACGAGGTGGCAGTGGCCAG
ATACTGCGACCTCCCTAGCAAACTGGGGCACAAGCTTAATTGATTCTAGAGTCGACCGAGCATCTTACCG
CCATTTATACCCATATTTGTTCTGTTTTTCTTGATTTGGGTATACATTTAAATGTTAATAGAACAAAATG
GTGGGGCAATCATTTACATTTTTAGGGATATGTAATTACTAGTTCAGGTGTATTGCCACAAGACAAACAT
GTTAAGAAACTTTC
