>Addgene plasmid #45579 | pCVL.SFFV.Kozak.HA.NLS.Y2AniK227M.IRES.BFP | addgene partial sequence | sequence record 129495 | SFFVpro-F 5'-CTTCTGCTTCCCGAGCTCTA-3'
CCCCTCACTCGGCGCGCCAGTCCTCCGACAGACTGAGTCGCCCGCTCGAGCCGCCACCATGGGATATCCA
TACGATGTCCCAGATTATGCGCCACCTAAGAAGAAACGCAAAGTCGAATTCGGCAGCGATCTGACCTACG
CCTATCTGGTGGGCCTGTACGAGGGCGACGGATATTTTTCCATCACTAAAAAGGGCAAGTACCTGACCTA
TGAGCTGGGAATTGAACTGTCTATCAAGGATGTGCAGCTGATCTACAAGATCAAGAAGATCCTGGGGATC
GGCATTGTGAGCTTCAGGAAGAGAAACGAGATTGAAATGGTGGCCCTGAGGATCAGGGATAAGAATCACC
TGAAATCTAAGATTCTGCCCATCTTCGAGAAGTATCCTATGTTTAGTAACAAACAGTACGACTATCTGAG
GTTTAGAAATGCTCTGCTGAGCGGCATCATCTACCTGGAGGATCTGCCAGACTATACCCGGTCCGACGAG
CCCCTGAACAGCATCGAATCCATCATTAATACATCTTACTTCAGTGCCTGGCTGGTGGGCTTCATCGAGG
CTGAAGGGTGCTTCTCTGTGTACAAACTGAACAAGGACGATGACTATCTGATTGCCAGTTTTGATATCGC
TCAGAGGGATGGAGACATCCTGATTAGCGCCATCAGAAAGTACCTGTCCTTCACCACAAAGGTGTATCTG
GACAAAACAAATTGTAGCAAACTGAAGGTCACTAGCGTGCGCTCCGTGGAGAACATCATTAAGTTCCTGC
AGAATGCTCCTGTGAAACTGCTGGGCAACATGAAGCTGCAGTACAAACTGTGGCTGAAGCAGCTGCGGAA
AATCTCTCGCTACAGTGAAAAAATCAAGATTCCATCCAATTATTAACCTGCAGGTCGAGCATGCATCTAG
GGCGGCCAATTCCGCCCCT
